>Addgene plasmid #214795 | pFastBac1/CALR del52-His | addgene full sequence | sequence record 429128 | Addgene NGS Result
TT
[37 nt withheld, positions 3-39]
ACCCTATCTCGGTCTATTCTTTTGATTTATAAGGGATTTTGCCGATTTCGGCCTATTGGTTAAAAAATGA
GCTGATTTAACAAAAATTTAACGCGAATTTTAACAAAATATTAACGCTTACAATTTAGGTGGCACTTTTC
GGGGAAATGTGCGCGGAACCCCTATTTGTTTATTTTTCTAAATACATTCAAATATGTATCCGCTCATGAG
ACAATAACCCTGATAAATGCTTCAATAATATTGAAAAAGGAAGAGTATGAGTATTCAACATTTCCGTGTC
GCCCTTATTCCCTTTTTTGCGGCATTTTGCCTTCCTGTTTTTGCTCACCCAGAAACGCTGGTGAAAGTAA
AAGATGCTGAAGATCAGTTGGGTGCACGAGTGGGTTACATCGAACTGGATCTCAACAGCGGTAAGATCCT
TGAGAGTTTTCGCCCCGAAGAACGTTTTCCAATGATGAGCACTTTTAAAGTTCTGCTATGTGGCGCGGTA
TTATCCCGTATTGACGCCGGGCAAGAGCAACTCGGTCGCCGCATACACTATTCTCAGAATGACTTGGTTG
AGTACTCACCAGTCACAGAAAAGCATCTTACGGATGGCATGACAGTAAGAGAATTATGCAGTGCTGCCAT
AACCATGAGTGATAACACTGCGGCCAACTTACTTCTGACAACGATCGGAGGACCGAAGGAGCTAACCGCT
TTTTTGCACAACATGGGGGATCATGTAACTCGCCTTGATCGTTGGGAACCGGAGCTGAATGAAGCCATAC
CAAACGACGAGCGTGACACCACGATGCCTGTAGCAATGGCAACAACGTTGCGCAAACTATTAACTGGCGA
ACTACTTACTCTAGCTTCCCGGCAACAATTAATAGACTGGATGGAGGCGGATAAAGTTGCAGGACCACTT
CTGCGCTCGGCCCTTCCGGCTGGCTGGTTTATTGCTGATAAATCTGGAGCCGGTGAGCGTGGGTCTCGCG
GTATCATTGCAGCACTGGGGCCAGATGGTAAGCCCTCCCGTATCGTAGTTATCTACACGACGGGGAGTCA
GGCAACTATGGATGAACGAAATAGACAGATCGCTGAGATAGGTGCCTCACTGATTAAGCATTGGTAACTG
TCAGACCAAGTTTACTCATATATACTTTAGATTGATTTAAAACTTCATTTTTAATTTAAAAGGATCTAGG
TGAAGATCCTTTTTGATAATCTCATGACCAAAATCCCTTAACGTGAGTTTTCGTTCCACTGAGCGTCAGA
CCCCGTAGAAAAGATCAAAGGATCTTCTTGAGATCCTTTTTTTCTGCGCGTAATCTGCTGCTTGCAAACA
AAAAAACCACCGCTACCAGCGGTGGTTTGTTTGCCGGATCAAGAGCTACCAACTCTTTTTCCGAAGGTAA
CTGGCTTCAGCAGAGCGCAGATACCAAATACTGTTCTTCTAGTGTAGCCGTAGTTAGGCCACCACTTCAA
GAACTCTGTAGCACCGCCTACATACCTCGCTCTGCTAATCCTGTTACCAGTGGCTGCTGCCAGTGGCGAT
AAGTCGTGTCTTACCGGGTTGGACTCAAGACGATAGTTACCGGATAAGGCGCAGCGGTCGGGCTGAACGG
GGGGTTCGTGCACACAGCCCAGCTTGGAGCGAACGACCTACACCGAACTGAGATACCTACAGCGTGAGCT
ATGAGAAAGCGCCACGCTTCCCGAAGGGAGAAAGGCGGACAGGTATCCGGTAAGCGGCAGGGTCGGAACA
GGAGAGCGCACGAGGGAGCTTCCAGGGGGAAACGCCTGGTATCTTTATAGTCCTGTCGGGTTTCGCCACC
TCTGACTTGAGCGTCGATTTTTGTGATGCTCGTCAGGGGGGCGGAGCCTATGGAAAAACGCCAGCAACGC
GGCCTTTTTACGGTTCCTGGCCTTTTGCTGGCCTTTTGCTCACATGTTCTTTCCTGCGTTATCCCCTGAT
TCTGTGGATAACCGTATTACCGCCTTTGAGTGAGCTGATACCGCTCGCCGCAGCCGAACGACCGAGCGCA
GCGAGTCAGTGAGCGAGGAAGCGGAAGAGCGCCTGATGCGGTATTTTCTCCTTACGCATCTGTGCGGTAT
TTCACACCGCATAGACCAGCCGCGTAACCTGGCAAAATCGGTTACGGTTGAGTAATAAATGGATGCCCTG
CGTAAGCGGGTGTGGGCGGACAATAAAGTCTTAAACTGAACAAAATAGATCTAAACTATGACAATAAAGT
CTTAAACTAGACAGAATAGTTGTAAACTGAAATCAGTCCAGTTATGCTGTGAAAAAGCATACTGGACTTT
TGTTATGGCTAAAGCAAACTCTTCATTTTCTGAAGTGCAAATTGCCCGTCGTATTAAAGAGGGGCGTGGC
CAAGGGCATGGTAAAGACTATATTCGCGGCGTTGTGACAATTTACCGAACAACTCCGCGGCCGGGAAGCC
GATCTCGGCTTGAACGAATTGTTAGGTGGCGGTACTTGGGTCGATATCAAAGTGCATCACTTCTTCCCGT
ATGCCCAACTTTGTATAGAGAGCCACTGCGGGATCGTCACCGTAATCTGCTTGCACGTAGATCACATAAG
CACCAAGCGCGTTGGCCTCATGCTTGAGGAGATTGATGAGCGCGGTGGCAATGCCCTGCCTCCGGTGCTC
GCCGGAGACTGCGAGATCATAGATATAGATCTCACTACGCGGCTGCTCAAACTTGGGCAGAACGTAAGCC
GCGAGAGCGCCAACAACCGCTTCTTGGTCGAAGGCAGCAAGCGCGATGAATGTCTTACTACGGAGCAAGT
TCCCGAGGTAATCGGAGTCCGGCTGATGTTGGGAGTAGGTGGCTACGTCTCCGAACTCACGACCGAAAAG
ATCAAGAGCAGCCCGCATGGATTTGACTTGGTCAGGGCCGAGCCTACATGTGCGAATGATGCCCATACTT
GAGCCACCTAACTTTGTTTTAGGGCGACTGCCCTGCTGCGTAACATCGTTGCTGCTCCATAACATCAAAC
ATCGACCCACGGCGTAACGCGCTTGCTGCTTGGATGCCCGAGGCATAGACTGTACAAAAAAACAGTCATA
ACAAGCCATGAAAACCGCCACTGCGCCGTTACCACCGCTGCGTTCGGTCAAGGTTCTGGACCAGTTGCGT
GAGCGCATACGCTACTTGCATTACAGTTTACGAACCGAACAGGCTTATGTCAACTGGGTTCGTGCCTTCA
TCCGTTTCCACGGTGTGCGTCACCCGGCAACCTTGGGCAGCAGCGAAGTCGAGGCATTTCTGTCCTGGCT
GGCGAACGAGCGCAAGGTTTCGGTCTCCACGCATCGTCAGGCATTGGCGGCCTTGCTGTTCTTCTACGGC
AAGGTGCTGTGCACGGATCTGCCCTGGCTTCAGGAGATCGGAAGACCTCGGCCGTCGCGGCGCTTGCCGG
TGGTGCTGACCCCGGATGAAGTGGTTCGCATCCTCGGTTTTCTGGAAGGCGAGCATCGTTTGTTCGCCCA
GGACTCTAGCTATAGTTCTAGTGGTTGGCTACGTATACTCCGGAATATTAATAGATCATGGAGATAATTA
AAATGATAACCATCTCGCAAATAAATAAGTATTTTACTGTTTTCGTAACAGTTTTGTAATAAAAAAACCT
ATAAATATTCCGGATTATTCATACCGTCCCACCATCGGGCGCGGATCCCGGTCCGAAGCGCGCGGAATTC
GCCACCATGCTGCTATCCGTGCCGCTGCTGCTCGGCCTCCTCGGCCTGGCCGTCGCCGAGCCTGCCGTCT
ACTTCAAGGAGCAGTTTCTGGACGGAGACGGGTGGACTTCCCGCTGGATCGAATCCAAACACAAGTCAGA
TTTTGGCAAATTCGTTCTCAGTTCCGGCAAGTTCTACGGTGACGAGGAGAAAGATAAAGGTTTGCAGACA
AGCCAGGATGCACGCTTTTATGCTCTGTCGGCCAGTTTCGAGCCTTTCAGCAACAAAGGCCAGACGCTGG
TGGTGCAGTTCACGGTGAAACATGAGCAGAACATCGACTGTGGGGGCGGCTATGTGAAGCTGTTTCCTAA
TAGTTTGGACCAGACAGACATGCACGGAGACTCAGAATACAACATCATGTTTGGTCCCGACATCTGTGGC
CCTGGCACCAAGAAGGTTCATGTCATCTTCAACTACAAGGGCAAGAACGTGCTGATCAACAAGGACATCC
GTTGCAAGGATGATGAGTTTACACACCTGTACACACTGATTGTGCGGCCAGACAACACCTATGAGGTGAA
GATTGACAACAGCCAGGTGGAGTCCGGCTCCTTGGAAGACGATTGGGACTTCCTGCCACCCAAGAAGATA
AAGGATCCTGATGCTTCAAAACCGGAAGACTGGGATGAGCGGGCCAAGATCGATGATCCCACAGACTCCA
AGCCTGAGGACTGGGACAAGCCCGAGCATATCCCTGACCCTGATGCTAAGAAGCCCGAGGACTGGGATGA
AGAGATGGACGGAGAGTGGGAACCCCCAGTGATTCAGAACCCTGAGTACAAGGGTGAGTGGAAGCCCCGG
CAGATCGACAACCCAGATTACAAGGGCACTTGGATCCACCCAGAAATTGACAACCCCGAGTATTCTCCCG
ATCCCAGTATCTATGCCTATGATAACTTTGGCGTGCTGGGCCTGGACCTCTGGCAGGTCAAGTCTGGCAC
CATCTTTGACAACTTCCTCATCACCAACGATGAGGCATACGCTGAGGAGTTTGGCAACGAGACGTGGGGC
GTAACAAAGGCAGCAGAGAAACAAATGAAGGACAAACAGGACGAGGAGCAGAGGACAAGGAGGATGATGA
GGACAAAGATGAGGATGAGGAGGATGAGGAGGACAAGGAGGAAGATGAGGAGGAAGATGTCCCCGGCCAG
GCCAAGGACGAGCTGTAGAGAGGCCTGCCTCCAGGGCTGGACTGAGGCCCATCACCATCACCATCACTGA
GAATTCAAAGGCCTACGTCGACGAGCTCACTAGTCGCGGCCGCTTTCGAATCTAGAGCCTGCAGTCTCGA
GGCATGCGGTACCAAGCTTGTCGAGAAGTACTAGAGGATCATAATCAGCCATACCACATTTGTAGAGGTT
TTACTTGCTTTAAAAAACCTCCCACACCTCCCCCTGAACCTGAAACATAAAATGAATGCAATTGTTGTTG
TTAACTTGTTTATTGCAGCTTATAATGGTTACAAATAAAGCAATAGCATCACAAATTTCACAAATAAAGC
ATTTTTTTCACTGCATTCTAGTTGTGGTTTGTCCAAACTCATCAATGTATCTTATCATGTCTGGATCTGA
TCACTGCTTGAGCCTAGGAGATCCGAACCAGATAAGTGAAATCTAGTTCCAAACTATTTTGTCATTTTTA
ATTTTCGTATTAGCTTACGACGCTACACCCAGTTCCCATCTATTTTGTCACTCTTCCCTAAATAATCCTT
AAAAACTCCATTTCCACCCCTCCCAGTTCCCAACTATTTTGTCCGCCCACAGCGGGGCATTTTTCTTCCT
GTTATGTTTTTAATCAAACATCCTGCCAACTCCATGTGACAAACCGTCATCTTCGGCTACTTTTTCTCTG
TCACAGAATGAAAATTTTTCTGTCATCTCTTCGTTATTAATGTTTGTAATTGACTGAATATCAACGCTTA
TTTGCAGCCTGAATGGCGAATGGG
[124 nt withheld, positions 5734-5857]
C
[91 nt withheld, positions 5859-5949]
A
[49 nt withheld, positions 5951-5999]
CCTTTGACGTTGGAGTCCACGTTC
Features (pLannotate 1.2.2; 16 found; start..end, strand, type, name):
    191..295     +  promoter       AmpR promoter: bla
    296..1156    +  CDS            AmpR: β-lactamase; bla; confers resistance to ampicillin, carbenicillin, and related antibiotics
   1327..1915    +  rep_origin     ori: high-copy-number ColE1/pMB1/pBR322/pUC origin of replication
   2101..2152    -  misc_feature   bom (fragment): basis of mobility region from pBR322
   2220..2444    -  mobile_element Tn7R: mini-Tn7 element (right end of the Tn7 transposon) Tn7
   2511..3044    -  CDS            GmR: gentamycin acetyltransferase; aacC1; confers resistance to gentamycin
   3214..3242    -  promoter       Pc promoter: intI1 (promoter lies within the coding sequence); class 1 integron promoter
   3220..3567    -  CDS            YPR2_ECOLX (fragment): Protein predicted: Swiss-Prot protein existence level 4. From Escherichia coli.
   3594..3685    +  promoter       polyhedrin promoter: polh from Autographa californica; promoter for the baculovirus polyhedrin gene
   3756..4847    +  CDS            CALR (fragment): CALR_HUMAN - Also known as CRTC. Experimental evidence at protein level: Swiss-Prot protein existence level 1. Calcium-binding chaperone that promotes folding, oligomeric assembly and quality control in the endoplasmic reticulum (ER) via the calreticulin/calnexin cycle. This lectin interacts transiently with almost all of the monoglucosylated glycoproteins that are synthesized in the ER (PubMed:7876246). Interacts with the DNA-binding domain of NR3C1 and mediates its nuclear export (PubMed:11149926). Involved in maternal gene expression regulation. May participate in oocyte maturation via the
   4989..5006    +  CDS            7xHis (fragment): 6xHis affinity tag
   5116..5199    +  CDS            large T antigen (fragment): large T antigen from SV40 (simian virus 40)
   5222..5356    +  polyA_signal   SV40 poly(A) signal: SV40 polyadenylation signal
   5385..5550    -  mobile_element Tn7L: mini-Tn7 element (left end of the Tn7 transposon) Tn7
   5713..5729    +  CDS            lacZα (fragment): LacZα fragment of β-galactosidase; lacZ fragment
   5734..165     +  rep_origin     f1 ori (across the origin) (sequence partly withheld): f1 bacteriophage origin of replication; arrow indicates direction of (+) strand synthesis
