[The description below was written by a language model from this plasmid's Addgene catalogue record and pLannotate feature annotations shown in this document.]
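Description:
pFastBac1/CALR del52-His is a baculovirus donor (transfer) plasmid built on the pFastBac1 backbone for producing a His-tagged mutant form of human calreticulin in insect cells. In bacteria it is maintained through a high-copy ColE1/pUC-type origin and selected with ampicillin via the β-lactamase gene. An f1 origin and a fragment of the pBR322 bom region are also present.

The expression cassette lies between the left and right ends of a mini-Tn7 element. Within these Tn7 arms, the Autographa californica polyhedrin promoter, a strong very-late baculoviral promoter, drives the human CALR coding sequence, followed by a C-terminal polyhistidine tag and the SV40 polyadenylation signal. A gentamicin resistance gene under the integron Pc promoter also sits inside the transposable segment. In pFastBac-type systems this arrangement lets the whole segment transpose into a baculovirus shuttle genome (bacmid) held in a suitable E. coli host, with gentamicin marking the transposed cassette. The resulting recombinant bacmid is then used to generate virus for insect cell expression.

The annotation matches wild-type calreticulin over only part of the open reading frame, leaving a gap before the His tag. This is consistent with del52, a frameshift mutation that, according to the associated publication title, eliminates KDEL function at the C-terminus. The His tag allows affinity purification of the recombinant protein, and the associated study concerns mutant calreticulin and the thrombopoietin receptor MPL. The catalogue lists an insert size of 5496 bp, which does not fit the 6,023 nt full sequence and 4775 bp backbone. The sequenced record implies an insert of roughly 1.2 to 1.3 kb, so the listed figure is probably an error.
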