Addgene plasmid #214795: pFastBac1/CALR del52-His
Purpose: Baculovirus expression of human CALR del52-His
Depositing lab: Norio Komatsu. Depositing organization: Juntendo University. Publication: Loss of KDEL function from a calreticulin frameshift mutation drives expression of an immature, mutant calreticulin-dependent form of the thrombopoietin receptor MPL. Masubuchi N, Yang Y, Imai M, Kihara Y, Morishita S, Edahiro Y, Komatsu N. Haematologica. 2025 Nov 6. doi: 10.3324/haematol.2025.287585. PubMed 41195513.
Backbone
  Vector backbone: pFastBac1
  Backbone size w/o insert (bp): 4775
  Vector type: Insect Expression
Growth in bacteria
  Bacterial resistance: Ampicillin, 100 μg/mL
  Growth temperature: 37°C
  Growth strain: DH5alpha
  Copy number: Unknown
Gene/Insert
  Gene/Insert name: human CALR del52-His
  Species: H. sapiens (human)
  Insert size (bp): 5496
  Entrez Gene: CALR (a.k.a. CALR1, CRT, HEL-S-99n, RO, SSA, cC1qR)
  Tag / fusion protein: His (C terminal on insert)
  Cloning method: Restriction Enzyme; 5′ cloning site EcoRI (unknown if destroyed); 3′ cloning site EcoRI (unknown if destroyed)
  Sequencing primers: 5′ original
Terms and licenses: Academic/Nonprofit Terms; Industry Terms: Not Available to Industry
How to cite: pFastBac1/CALR del52-His was a gift from Norio Komatsu (Addgene plasmid # 214795 ; http://n2t.net/addgene:214795 ; RRID:Addgene_214795)
